Addgene plasmid #162446: CXCR4-SZ158a-sfGFP
Purpose: Expression in HEK293T cell and compete ligand singaling against full-length receptors
Depositing lab: Shuguang Zhang. Depositing organization: Massachusetts Institute of Technology. Publication: Non-full-length Water-Soluble CXCR4(QTY) and CCR5(QTY) Chemokine Receptors: Implication for Overlooked Truncated but Functional Membrane Receptors. Qing R, Tao F, Chatterjee P, Yang G, Han Q, Chung H, Ni J, Suter BP, Kubicek J, Maertens B, Schubert T, Blackburn C, Zhang S. iScience. 2020 Oct 28;23(12):101670. doi: 10.1016/j.isci.2020.101670. eCollection 2020 Dec 18. PubMed 33376963.
Backbone
  Vector backbone: pcDNA3.1
  Backbone size w/o insert (bp): 6100
  Total vector size (bp): 6568
  Vector type: Mammalian Expression
  Selectable markers: Neomycin (select with G418)
Growth in bacteria
  Bacterial resistance: Ampicillin, 100 μg/mL
  Growth temperature: 37°C
  Growth strain: DH5alpha
  Copy number: High Copy
Gene/Insert
  Gene/Insert name: C-X-C chemokine receptor type 4 (alt name: CD184)
  Species: H. sapiens (human)
  Insert size (bp): 463
  Mutation: truncation from aa52 to aa257
  GenBank ID: NM_003467.3
  Entrez Gene: CXCR4 (a.k.a. CD184, D2S201E, FB22, HM89, HSY3RR, LAP-3, LAP3, LCR1, LESTR, NPY3R, NPYR, NPYRL, NPYY3R, WHIM, WHIMS, WHIMS1)
  Promoter: CMV
  Tag / fusion protein: sfGFP (C terminal on insert)
  Cloning method: Gibson Cloning
  Sequencing primers: 5′ CMV Forward
Terms and licenses: Academic/Nonprofit Terms; Industry Terms: Not Available to Industry
How to cite: CXCR4-SZ158a-sfGFP was a gift from Shuguang Zhang (Addgene plasmid # 162446 ; http://n2t.net/addgene:162446 ; RRID:Addgene_162446)
