[The description below was written by a language model from this plasmid's Addgene catalogue record and pLannotate feature annotations shown in this document.]
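Description:
CXCR4-SZ158a-sfGFP is a mammalian expression plasmid of about 6.6 kb built on the pcDNA3.1 backbone. It encodes a truncated form of the human chemokine receptor CXCR4 (CD184) fused at its C terminus to superfolder GFP. The record describes the receptor as carrying a truncation from residue 52 to residue 257. This fits the feature table, where the receptor coding region appears as two short adjoining fragments of roughly 470 bp in total, immediately upstream of the sfGFP open reading frame. The annotation software matched these fragments to a Xenopus cxcr4 homologue, but this is a similarity-based label, and the catalogue entry gives the species as human. The associated publication concerns non-full-length, water-soluble "QTY" variants of CXCR4 and CCR5, though the record does not list any specific substitutions in this insert beyond the truncation.

The fusion is transcribed from the CMV immediate-early enhancer and promoter and terminated by the bovine growth hormone polyadenylation signal. A T7 promoter lies just upstream of the coding sequence. A separate cassette, made up of the SV40 early promoter, the neomycin phosphotransferase gene and the SV40 poly(A) signal, allows G418 selection of stably transfected mammalian cells. In E. coli the plasmid is maintained through a high-copy ColE1/pUC-type origin and ampicillin resistance, and an f1 origin is also present. The small HIV-1 LTR, ble, lacI and bom fragments in the table are probably backbone remnants or annotation matches rather than functional elements.

The stated purpose is expression in HEK293T cells, where the truncated receptor is meant to compete with full-length receptors for ligand signalling. The sfGFP tag provides a fluorescent readout of its expression and localisation.
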