Features (pLannotate 1.2.2; 22 found; start..end, strand, type, name):
      1..380     +  enhancer       CMV enhancer: human cytomegalovirus immediate early enhancer
    381..584     +  promoter       CMV promoter: human cytomegalovirus (CMV) immediate early promoter
    580..613     +  LTR            5' LTR (truncated) (fragment): truncated 5' long terminal repeat (LTR) from HIV-1
    629..647     +  promoter       T7 promoter: promoter for bacteriophage T7 RNA polymerase
    679..822     +  CDS            cxcr4-a (fragment): CXR4A_XENLA - Also known as cxcr4 From Xenopus laevis (African clawed frog).
    814..1146    +  CDS            cxcr4-a (fragment): CXR4A_XENLA - Also known as cxcr4 From Xenopus laevis (African clawed frog).
   1174..1884    +  CDS            Superfolder GFP: Superfolder GFP is a basic (constitutively fluorescent) green fluorescent protein published in 2005, derived from Aequorea victoria. It is reported to be a very rapidly-maturing weak dimer.
   1934..2158    +  polyA_signal   bGH poly(A) signal: bovine growth hormone polyadenylation signal
   2162..2183    +  promoter       SV40 promoter (fragment): SV40 enhancer and early promoter
   2204..2632    +  rep_origin     f1 ori (sequence partly withheld): f1 bacteriophage origin of replication; arrow indicates direction of (+) strand synthesis
   2646..2975    +  promoter       SV40 promoter: SV40 enhancer and early promoter
   3042..3833    +  CDS            neo: KKA2_KLEPN - Also known as kan, nptII. Experimental evidence at protein level: Swiss-Prot protein existence level 1. Resistance to kanamycin, neomycin, paromomycin, ribostamycin, butirosin and gentamicin B. From Klebsiella pneumoniae.
   3857..4015    +  CDS            ble (fragment): BLE_KLEPN - Experimental evidence at protein level: Swiss-Prot protein existence level 1. Binding protein with a strong affinity to the bleomycin family of antibiotics. Binds to CL990; an antimitotic-antibiotic compound. From Klebsiella pneumoniae.
   4010..4131    +  polyA_signal   SV40 poly(A) signal: SV40 polyadenylation signal
   4204..4220    -  protein_bind   lac operator: The lac repressor binds to the lac operator to inhibit transcription in E. coli. This inhibition can be relieved by adding lactose or isopropyl-β-D-thiogalactopyranoside (IPTG). lac repressor encoded by lacI
   4228..4258    -  promoter       lac promoter: promoter for the E. coli lac operon
   4273..4294    -  protein_bind   CAP binding site: CAP binding activates transcription in the presence of cAMP. E. coli catabolite activator protein
   4307..4399    -  CDS            lacI (fragment): lac repressor; lacI; The lac repressor binds to the lac operator to inhibit transcription in E. coli. This inhibition can be relieved by adding lactose or isopropyl-β-D-thiogalactopyranoside (IPTG).
   4582..5170    -  rep_origin     ori: high-copy-number ColE1/pMB1/pBR322/pUC origin of replication
   5341..6201    -  CDS            AmpR: β-lactamase; bla; confers resistance to ampicillin, carbenicillin, and related antibiotics
   6202..6306    -  promoter       AmpR promoter: bla
   6365..6417    -  misc_feature   bom (fragment): basis of mobility region from pBR322
>Addgene plasmid #162446 | CXCR4-SZ158a-sfGFP | addgene full sequence | sequence record 331352 | Addgene NGS Result
GACATTGATTATTGACTAGTTATTAATAGTAATCAATTACGGGGTCATTAGTTCATAGCCCATATATGGA
GTTCCGCGTTACATAACTTACGGTAAATGGCCCGCCTGGCTGACCGCCCAACGACCCCCGCCCATTGACG
TCAATAATGACGTATGTTCCCATAGTAACGCCAATAGGGACTTTCCATTGACGTCAATGGGTGGAGTATT
TACGGTAAACTGCCCACTTGGCAGTACATCAAGTGTATCATATGCCAAGTACGCCCCCTATTGACGTCAA
TGACGGTAAATGGCCCGCCTGGCATTATGCCCAGTACATGACCTTATGGGACTTTCCTACTTGGCAGTAC
ATCTACGTATTAGTCATCGCTATTACCATGGTGATGCGGTTTTGGCAGTACATCAATGGGCGTGGATAGC
GGTTTGACTCACGGGGATTTCCAAGTCTCCACCCCATTGACGTCAATGGGAGTTTGTTTTGGCACCAAAA
TCAACGGGACTTTCCAAAATGTCGTAACAACTCCGCCCCATTGACGCAAATGGGCGGTAGGCGTGTACGG
TGGGAGGTCTATATAAGCAGAGCTCTCTGGCTAACTAGAGAACCCACTGCTTACTGGCTTATCGAAATTA
ATACGACTCACTATAGGGAGACCCAAGCTGGCTAGCGCCACCATGGAGGGGATCAGTATATACACTTCAG
ATAACTACACCGAGGAAATGGGCTCAGGGGACTATGACTCCATGAAGGAACCCTGTTTCCGTGAAGAAAA
TGCTAATTTCAATAAAATCTTCCTGCCCACCATCTACTCCATCATCTTCTTAACTCTGGCTTTCTTCGCC
TGTTGGCTGCCTTACTACATTGGGATCAGCATCGACTCCTTCATCCTCCTGGAAATCATCAAGCAAGGGT
GTGAGTTTGAGAACACTGTGCACAAGTGGATTTCCATCACCGAGGCCCTAGCTTTCTTCCACTGTTGTCT
GAACCCCATCCTCTATGCTTTCCTTGGAGCCAAATTTAAAACCTCTGCCCAGCACGCACTCACCTCTGTG
AGCAGAGGGTCCAGCCTCAAGATCCTCTCCAAAGGAAAGCGAGGTGGACATTCATCTGTTTCCACTGAGT
CTGAGTCTTCAAGTTTTCACTCCAGCGGATCCGGTGGGTCCGGTAGTGGTGGTTCCAAAGGAGAAGAACT
TTTCACTGGAGTTGTCCCAATTCTTGTTGAATTAGATGGTGATGTTAATGGGCACAAATTTTCTGTCCGT
GGAGAGGGTGAAGGTGATGCTACAAACGGAAAACTCACCCTTAAATTTATTTGCACTACTGGAAAACTAC
CTGTTCCATGGCCAACACTTGTCACTACTCTGACCTATGGTGTTCAATGCTTTTCCCGTTATCCGGATCA
CATGAAACGGCATGACTTTTTCAAGAGTGCCATGCCCGAAGGTTATGTACAGGAACGCACTATATCTTTC
AAAGATGACGGGACCTACAAGACGCGTGCTGAAGTCAAGTTTGAAGGTGATACCCTTGTTAATCGTATCG
AGTTAAAAGGTATTGATTTTAAAGAAGATGGAAACATTCTCGGACACAAACTGGAGTACAACTTTAACTC
ACACAATGTATACATCACGGCAGACAAACAAAAGAATGGAATCAAAGCTAACTTCAAAATTCGCCACAAC
GTTGAAGATGGTTCCGTTCAACTAGCAGACCATTATCAACAAAATACTCCAATTGGCGATGGCCCTGTCC
TTTTACCAGACAACCATTACCTGTCGACACAATCTGTCCTTTCGAAAGATCCCAACGAAAAGCGTGACCA
CATGGTCCTTCTTGAGTTTGTAACTGCTGCTGGGATTACACATGGCATGGATGAGCTCTACAAATGATAA
CTCGAGTCTAGAGGGCCCGTTTAAACCCGCTGATCAGCCTCGACTGTGCCTTCTAGTTGCCAGCCATCTG
TTGTTTGCCCCTCCCCCGTGCCTTCCTTGACCCTGGAAGGTGCCACTCCCACTGTCCTTTCCTAATAAAA
TGAGGAAATTGCATCGCATTGTCTGAGTAGGTGTCATTCTATTCTGGGGGGTGGGGTGGGGCAGGACAGC
AAGGGGGAGGATTGGGAAGACAATAGCAGGCATGCTGGGGATGCGGTGGGCTCTATGGCTTCTGAGGCGG
AAAGAACCAGCTGGGGCTCTAGGGGGTATCCCC
[124 nt withheld, positions 2204-2327]
C
[91 nt withheld, positions 2329-2419]
A
[49 nt withheld, positions 2421-2469]
CCTTTGACGTTGGAGTCCACGTTCTTT
[37 nt withheld, positions 2497-2533]
ACCCTATCTCGGTCTATTCTTTTGATTTATAAGGGATTTTGCCGATTTCGGCCTATTGGTTAAAAAATGA
GCTGATTTAACAAAAATTTAACGCGAATTAATTCTGTGGAATGTGTGTCAGTTAGGGTGTGGAAAGTCCC
CAGGCTCCCCAGCAGGCAGAAGTATGCAAAGCATGCATCTCAATTAGTCAGCAACCAGGTGTGGAAAGTC
CCCAGGCTCCCCAGCAGGCAGAAGTATGCAAAGCATGCATCTCAATTAGTCAGCAACCATAGTCCCGCCC
CTAACTCCGCCCATCCCGCCCCTAACTCCGCCCAGTTCCGCCCATTCTCCGCCCCATGGCTGACTAATTT
TTTTTATTTATGCAGAGGCCGAGGCCGCCTCTGCCTCTGAGCTATTCCAGAAGTAGTGAGGAGGCTTTTT
TGGAGGCCTAGGCTTTTGCAAAAAGCTCCCGGGAGCTTGTATATCCATTTTCGGATCTGATCAAGAGACA
GGATGAGGATCGTTTCGCATGATTGAACAAGATGGATTGCACGCAGGTTCTCCGGCCGCTTGGGTGGAGA
GGCTATTCGGCTATGACTGGGCACAACAGACAATCGGCTGCTCTGATGCCGCCGTGTTCCGGCTGTCAGC
GCAGGGGCGCCCGGTTCTTTTTGTCAAGACCGACCTGTCCGGTGCCCTGAATGAACTGCAGGACGAGGCA
GCGCGGCTATCGTGGCTGGCCACGACGGGCGTTCCTTGCGCAGCTGTGCTCGACGTTGTCACTGAAGCGG
GAAGGGACTGGCTGCTATTGGGCGAAGTGCCGGGGCAGGATCTCCTGTCATCTCACCTTGCTCCTGCCGA
GAAAGTATCCATCATGGCTGATGCAATGCGGCGGCTGCATACGCTTGATCCGGCTACCTGCCCATTCGAC
CACCAAGCGAAACATCGCATCGAGCGAGCACGTACTCGGATGGAAGCCGGTCTTGTCGATCAGGATGATC
TGGACGAAGAGCATCAGGGGCTCGCGCCAGCCGAACTGTTCGCCAGGCTCAAGGCGCGCATGCCCGACGG
CGAGGATCTCGTCGTGACCCATGGCGATGCCTGCTTGCCGAATATCATGGTGGAAAATGGCCGCTTTTCT
GGATTCATCGACTGTGGCCGGCTGGGTGTGGCGGACCGCTATCAGGACATAGCGTTGGCTACCCGTGATA
TTGCTGAAGAGCTTGGCGGCGAATGGGCTGACCGCTTCCTCGTGCTTTACGGTATCGCCGCTCCCGATTC
GCAGCGCATCGCCTTCTATCGCCTTCTTGACGAGTTCTTCTGAGCGGGACTCTGGGGTTCGAAATGACCG
ACCAAGCGACGCCCAACCTGCCATCACGAGATTTCGATTCCACCGCCGCCTTCTATGAAAGGTTGGGCTT
CGGAATCGTTTTCCGGGACGCCGGCTGGATGATCCTCCAGCGCGGGGATCTCATGCTGGAGTTCTTCGCC
CACCCCAACTTGTTTATTGCAGCTTATAATGGTTACAAATAAAGCAATAGCATCACAAATTTCACAAATA
AAGCATTTTTTTCACTGCATTCTAGTTGTGGTTTGTCCAAACTCATCAATGTATCTTATCATGTCTGTAT
ACCGTCGACCTCTAGCTAGAGCTTGGCGTAATCATGGTCATAGCTGTTTCCTGTGTGAAATTGTTATCCG
CTCACAATTCCACACAACATACGAGCCGGAAGCATAAAGTGTAAAGCCTGGGGTGCCTAATGAGTGAGCT
AACTCACATTAATTGCGTTGCGCTCACTGCCCGCTTTCCAGTCGGGAAACCTGTCGTGCCAGCTGCATTA
ATGAATCGGCCAACGCGCGGGGAGAGGCGGTTTGCGTATTGGGCGCTCTTCCGCTTCCTCGCTCACTGAC
TCGCTGCGCTCGGTCGTTCGGCTGCGGCGAGCGGTATCAGCTCACTCAAAGGCGGTAATACGGTTATCCA
CAGAATCAGGGGATAACGCAGGAAAGAACATGTGAGCAAAAGGCCAGCAAAAGGCCAGGAACCGTAAAAA
GGCCGCGTTGCTGGCGTTTTTCCATAGGCTCCGCCCCCCTGACGAGCATCACAAAAATCGACGCTCAAGT
CAGAGGTGGCGAAACCCGACAGGACTATAAAGATACCAGGCGTTTCCCCCTGGAAGCTCCCTCGTGCGCT
CTCCTGTTCCGACCCTGCCGCTTACCGGATACCTGTCCGCCTTTCTCCCTTCGGGAAGCGTGGCGCTTTC
TCATAGCTCACGCTGTAGGTATCTCAGTTCGGTGTAGGTCGTTCGCTCCAAGCTGGGCTGTGTGCACGAA
CCCCCCGTTCAGCCCGACCGCTGCGCCTTATCCGGTAACTATCGTCTTGAGTCCAACCCGGTAAGACACG
ACTTATCGCCACTGGCAGCAGCCACTGGTAACAGGATTAGCAGAGCGAGGTATGTAGGCGGTGCTACAGA
GTTCTTGAAGTGGTGGCCTAACTACGGCTACACTAGAAGAACAGTATTTGGTATCTGCGCTCTGCTGAAG
CCAGTTACCTTCGGAAAAAGAGTTGGTAGCTCTTGATCCGGCAAACAAACCACCGCTGGTAGCGGTGGTT
TTTTTGTTTGCAAGCAGCAGATTACGCGCAGAAAAAAAGGATCTCAAGAAGATCCTTTGATCTTTTCTAC
GGGGTCTGACGCTCAGTGGAACGAAAACTCACGTTAAGGGATTTTGGTCATGAGATTATCAAAAAGGATC
TTCACCTAGATCCTTTTAAATTAAAAATGAAGTTTTAAATCAATCTAAAGTATATATGAGTAAACTTGGT
CTGACAGTTACCAATGCTTAATCAGTGAGGCACCTATCTCAGCGATCTGTCTATTTCGTTCATCCATAGT
TGCCTGACTCCCCGTCGTGTAGATAACTACGATACGGGAGGGCTTACCATCTGGCCCCAGTGCTGCAATG
ATACCGCGAGACCCACGCTCACCGGCTCCAGATTTATCAGCAATAAACCAGCCAGCCGGAAGGGCCGAGC
GCAGAAGTGGTCCTGCAACTTTATCCGCCTCCATCCAGTCTATTAATTGTTGCCGGGAAGCTAGAGTAAG
TAGTTCGCCAGTTAATAGTTTGCGCAACGTTGTTGCCATTGCTACAGGCATCGTGGTGTCACGCTCGTCG
TTTGGTATGGCTTCATTCAGCTCCGGTTCCCAACGATCAAGGCGAGTTACATGATCCCCCATGTTGTGCA
AAAAAGCGGTTAGCTCCTTCGGTCCTCCGATCGTTGTCAGAAGTAAGTTGGCCGCAGTGTTATCACTCAT
GGTTATGGCAGCACTGCATAATTCTCTTACTGTCATGCCATCCGTAAGATGCTTTTCTGTGACTGGTGAG
TACTCAACCAAGTCATTCTGAGAATAGTGTATGCGGCGACCGAGTTGCTCTTGCCCGGCGTCAATACGGG
ATAATACCGCGCCACATAGCAGAACTTTAAAAGTGCTCATCATTGGAAAACGTTCTTCGGGGCGAAAACT
CTCAAGGATCTTACCGCTGTTGAGATCCAGTTCGATGTAACCCACTCGTGCACCCAACTGATCTTCAGCA
TCTTTTACTTTCACCAGCGTTTCTGGGTGAGCAAAAACAGGAAGGCAAAATGCCGCAAAAAAGGGAATAA
GGGCGACACGGAAATGTTGAATACTCATACTCTTCCTTTTTCAATATTATTGAAGCATTTATCAGGGTTA
TTGTCTCATGAGCGGATACATATTTGAATGTATTTAGAAAAATAAACAAATAGGGGTTCCGCGCACATTT
CCCCGAAAAGTGCCACCTGACGTCGACGGATCGGGAGATCTCCCGATCCCCTATGGTGCACTCTCAGTAC
AATCTGCTCTGATGCCGCATAGTTAAGCCAGTATCTGCTCCCTGCTTGTGTGTTGGAGGTCGCTGAGTAG
TGCGCGAGCAAAATTTAAGCTACAACAAGGCAAGGCTTGACCGACAATTGCATGAAGAATCTGCTTAGGG
TTAGGCGTTTTGCGCTGCTTCGCGATGTACGGGCCAGATATACGCGTT
